Addgene plasmid #152959: pGBW-m4133288
Purpose: Mammalian expression plasmid for SARS-CoV-2 2'-O-ribose methyltransferase
Depositing lab: Ginkgo Bioworks & Benjie Chen.
Backbone
  Vector backbone: pTwist_CMV_Puro_6
  Backbone size w/o insert (bp): 6080
  Vector type: Mammalian Expression
  Selectable markers: Puromycin
Growth in bacteria
  Bacterial resistance: Ampicillin, 100 μg/mL
  Growth temperature: 37°C
  Growth strain: DH5alpha
  Copy number: High Copy
Gene/Insert
  Gene/Insert name: SARS-CoV-2 2'-O-ribose methyltransferase
  Species: Severe acute respiratory syndrome coronavirus 2
  Insert size (bp): 893
  Mutation: wt
  Entrez Gene: ORF1ab (a.k.a. GU280_gp01)
  Promoter: CMV
  Tag / fusion protein: Cleavable TEV;3xFlag (C terminal on backbone)
  Cloning method: Unknown
Resource information
  A portion of this plasmid was derived from a plasmid made by: GinkgoBioworks
Depositor comments: NCBI reference sequence: YP_009725311.1
How to cite: pGBW-m4133288 was a gift from Ginkgo Bioworks & Benjie Chen (Addgene plasmid # 152959 ; http://n2t.net/addgene:152959 ; RRID:Addgene_152959)
