[The description below was written by a language model from this plasmid's Addgene catalogue record and pLannotate feature annotations shown in this document.]
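Description:
pGBW-m4133288 is a mammalian expression plasmid built on the pTwist_CMV_Puro_6 backbone that carries the wild-type coding sequence for the SARS-CoV-2 2'-O-ribose methyltransferase, a mature product of the ORF1ab polyprotein (commonly known as nsp16). The roughly 0.9 kb insert sits downstream of the human cytomegalovirus immediate-early enhancer and promoter. According to the catalogue entry, it is fused at its C terminus to a backbone-encoded TEV protease cleavage site followed by a 3xFLAG epitope. This allows immunodetection or affinity capture of the protein and later removal of the tag. Transcripts end at an SV40 polyadenylation signal. The automated annotation labels the open reading frame as a fragment of the avian infectious bronchitis virus replicase, which reflects a homology match to a related coronavirus polyprotein rather than the true source. It also detects only a partial FLAG hit in the position where the 3xFLAG tag is expected.

For propagation in E. coli, the plasmid has a high-copy ColE1/pUC-type origin and an ampicillin resistance gene (β-lactamase). A separate mammalian selection cassette consists of the human ubiquitin C promoter driving puromycin N-acetyltransferase, ending in a synthetic poly(A) signal, which permits enrichment or stable selection of transfected cells. The units are separated and flanked by bacterial rrnG and T7 terminators, additional synthetic poly(A) signals, and short β-globin insulator elements, which presumably limit transcriptional read-through and interference between cassettes. The construct is suited to transient or puromycin-selected expression of tagged viral methyltransferase in mammalian cells. The record does not specify particular applications beyond mammalian expression.
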