Features (pLannotate 1.2.2; 21 found; start..end, strand, type, name):
      1..304     +  enhancer       CMV enhancer: human cytomegalovirus immediate early enhancer
    377..394     -  promoter       CMV promoter (fragment): human cytomegalovirus (CMV) immediate early promoter
    457..508     +  promoter       CMVd2 promoter: truncated human cytomegalovirus (CMV) immediate early promoter that yields moderately reduced expression relative to the full-length promoter
    535..1473    +  CDS            rep (fragment): R1AB_IBVK - Protein inferred from homology: Swiss-Prot protein existence level 3. NendoU is a Mn(2+)-dependent, uridylate-specific enzyme, which leaves 2'-3'-cyclic phosphates 5' to the cleaved bond. From Avian infectious bronchitis virus (strain KB8523) (IBV).
   1546..1568    +  CDS            FLAG (fragment): FLAG® epitope tag, followed by an enterokinase cleavage site
   1622..1743    -  polyA_signal   SV40 poly(A) signal: SV40 polyadenylation signal
   1766..1835    -  CDS            large T antigen (fragment): large T antigen from SV40 (simian virus 40)
   1858..1904    +  terminator     T7 terminator: transcription terminator for bacteriophage T7 RNA polymerase
   1934..2070    +  terminator     rrnG terminator: transcription terminator from the E. coli ribosomal RNA rrnG operon (Albrechtsen et al., 1991)
   2115..2186    +  misc_feature   3' β-globin insulator: insulator downstream of the human β-globin locus (Farrell et al., 2002)
   2412..3000    -  rep_origin     ori: high-copy-number ColE1/pMB1/pBR322/pUC origin of replication
   3172..3236    -  CDS            bla(M) (fragment): β-lactamase lacking the signal sequence; bla(M); allows cytosolic expression of β-lactamase
   3500..4709    +  promoter       UbC promoter: human ubiquitin C promoter
   4713..5310    +  CDS            PuroR (fragment): puromycin N-acetyltransferase; pac from Streptomyces; confers resistance to puromycin
   5339..5387    +  polyA_signal   poly(A) signal: synthetic polyadenylation signal
   5653..6513    +  CDS            AmpR: β-lactamase; bla; confers resistance to ampicillin, carbenicillin, and related antibiotics
   6526..6662    +  terminator     rrnG terminator: transcription terminator from the E. coli ribosomal RNA rrnG operon (Albrechtsen et al., 1991)
   6814..6885    +  misc_feature   5' β-globin insulator: insulator upstream of the human β-globin locus (Farrell et al., 2002)
   6890..6936    -  terminator     T7 terminator: transcription terminator for bacteriophage T7 RNA polymerase
   6954..7002    -  polyA_signal   poly(A) signal: synthetic polyadenylation signal
   7033..7082    +  enhancer       CMV enhancer (fragment): human cytomegalovirus immediate early enhancer
>Addgene plasmid #152959 | pGBW-m4133288 | addgene full sequence | sequence record 320321 | Addgene NGS Result
CGTTACATAACTTACGGTAAATGGCCCGCCTGGCTGACCGCCCAACGACCCCCGCCCATTGACGTCAATA
ATGACGTATGTTCCCATAGTAACGCCAATAGGGACTTTCCATTGACGTCAATGGGTGGAGTATTTACGGT
AAACTGCCCACTTGGCAGTACATCAAGTGTATCATATGCCAAGTACGCCCCCTATTGACGTCAATGACGG
TAAATGGCCCGCCTGGCATTATGCCCAGTACATGACCTTATGGGACTTTCCTACTTGGCAGTACATCTAC
GTATTAGTCATCGCTATTACCATGCTGATGCGGTTTTGGCAGTACATCAATGGGCGTGGATAGCGGTTTG
ACTCACGGGGATTTCCAAGTCTCCACCCCATTGACGTCAATGGGAGTTTGTTTTGGCACCAAAATCAACG
GGACTTTCCAAAATGTCGTAACAACTCCGCCCCATTGACGCAAATGGGCGGTAGGCGTGTACGGTGGGAG
GTCTATATAAGCAGAGCTGGTTTAGTGAACCGTCAGATCAGATCTTTGTCGATCCTACCATCCACTCGAC
ACACCCGCCAGCGGCCGCCACCATGTCCTCACAAGCGTGGCAGCCAGGCGTAGCAATGCCTAATTTATAC
AAGATGCAGCGGATGCTCCTTGAAAAATGCGACCTACAGAACTATGGAGATAGTGCTACATTGCCCAAGG
GGATAATGATGAATGTGGCCAAATATACCCAACTGTGTCAGTACCTGAACACTCTCACGCTGGCCGTTCC
GTACAACATGAGGGTGATTCATTTTGGTGCCGGCAGCGACAAGGGAGTCGCTCCCGGGACCGCTGTGCTG
CGACAGTGGCTTCCTACAGGCACTCTGCTAGTGGATTCTGATTTGAATGACTTCGTCAGCGACGCAGACT
CGACCCTCATCGGAGATTGTGCGACTGTTCACACAGCCAACAAATGGGACCTGATCATTTCCGATATGTA
TGATCCAAAGACCAAAAATGTCACGAAGGAGAACGACTCAAAGGAGGGTTTCTTTACGTACATCTGCGGG
TTCATCCAACAGAAACTTGCACTGGGCGGAAGTGTGGCAATTAAAATAACAGAACACTCTTGGAACGCCG
ACCTATACAAGCTTATGGGTCATTTTGCTTGGTGGACCGCCTTTGTTACTAATGTAAACGCTTCAAGCTC
CGAGGCCTTCCTGATAGGTTGTAATTATTTAGGCAAGCCTAGAGAGCAGATTGATGGGTATGTGATGCAC
GCAAATTACATCTTCTGGCGCAACACAAATCCAATTCAGCTCAGTTCTTATTCACTGTTTGATATGAGCA
AATTCCCCCTTAAACTGAGAGGCACTGCCGTCATGTCCTTGAAGGAAGGACAAATCAACGATATGATCTT
GTCTCTCCTTAGCAAGGGGCGTTTGATTATTAGGGAGAACAATCGGGTGGTGATCTCATCGGACGTTCTG
GTCAACAATGAAAACCTTTACTTTCAGTCGATGGATTATAAGGACCACGATGGAGACTACAAAGATCATG
ACATTGATTACAAGGACGACGATGACAAATAAGCTAGCTTGACTGACTGAGATACAGCGTACCTTCAGCT
CACAGACATGATAAGATACATTGATGAGTTTGGACAAACCACAACTAGAATGCAGTGAAAAAAATGCTTT
ATTTGTGAAATTTGTGATGCTATTGCTTTATTTGTAACCATTATAAGCTGCAATAAACAAGTTAACAACA
ACAATTGCATTCATTTTATGTTTCAGGTTCAGGGGGAGGTGTGGGAGGTTTTTTAAAGCAAGTAAAACCT
CTACAAATGTGGTATTGGCCCATCTCTATCGGTATCGTAGCATAACCCCTTGGGGCCTCTAAACGGGTCT
TGAGGGGTTTTTTGTGCCCCTCGGGCCGGATTGCTATCTACCGGCATTGGCGCAGAAAAAAATGCCTGAT
GCGACGCTGCGCGTCTTATACTCCCACATATGCCAGATTCAGCAACGGATACGGCTTCCCCAACTTGCCC
ACTTCCATACGTGTCCTCCTTACCAGAAATTTATCCTTAAGGTCGTCAGCTATCCTGCAGGCGATCTCTC
GATTTCGATCAAGACATTCCTTTAATGGTCTTTTCTGGACACCACTAGGGGTCAGAAGTAGTTCATCAAA
CTTTCTTCCCTCCCTAATCTCATTGGTTACCTTGGGCTATCGAAACTTAATTAACCAGTCAAGTCAGCTA
CTTGGCGAGATCGACTTGTCTGGGTTTCGACTACGCTCAGAATTGCGTCAGTCAAGTTCGATCTGGTCCT
TGCTATTGCACCCGTTCTCCGATTACGAGTTTCATTTAAATCATGTGAGCAAAAGGCCAGCAAAAGGCCA
GGAACCGTAAAAAGGCCGCGTTGCTGGCGTTTTTCCATAGGCTCCGCCCCCCTGACGAGCATCACAAAAA
TCGACGCTCAAGTCAGAGGTGGCGAAACCCGACAGGACTATAAAGATACCAGGCGTTTCCCCCTGGAAGC
TCCCTCGTGCGCTCTCCTGTTCCGACCCTGCCGCTTACCGGATACCTGTCCGCCTTTCTCCCTTCGGGAA
GCGTGGCGCTTTCTCATAGCTCACGCTGTAGGTATCTCAGTTCGGTGTAGGTCGTTCGCTCCAAGCTGGG
CTGTGTGCACGAACCCCCCGTTCAGCCCGACCGCTGCGCCTTATCCGGTAACTATCGTCTTGAGTCCAAC
CCGGTAAGACACGACTTATCGCCACTGGCAGCAGCCACTGGTAACAGGATTAGCAGAGCGAGGTATGTAG
GCGGTGCTACAGAGTTCTTGAAGTGGTGGCCTAACTACGGCTACACTAGAAGAACAGTATTTGGTATCTG
CGCTCTGCTGAAGCCAGTTACCTTCGGAAAAAGAGTTGGTAGCTCTTGATCCGGCAAACAAACCACCGCT
GGTAGCGGTGGTTTTTTTGTTTGCAAGCAGCAGATTACGCGCAGAAAAAAAGGATCTCAAGAAGATCCTT
TGATCTTTTCTACGGGGTCTGACGCTCAGTGGAACGAAAACTCACGTTAAGGGATTTTGGTCATGAGATT
ATCAAAAAGGATCTTCACCTAGATCCTTTTAAATTAAAAATGAAGTTTTAAATCAATCTAAAGTATATAT
GAGTAAACTTGGTCTGACAGTTACCAATGCTTAATCAGTGAGGCACCTATCTCAGCGATCTGTCTATTTC
GTTCATCCATAGTTGCATTTAAATTTCCGAACTCTCCAAGGCCCTCGTCGGAAAATCTTCAAACCTTTCG
TCCGATCCATCTTGCAGGCTACCTCTCGAACGAACTATCGCAAGTCTCTTGGCCGGCCTTGCGCCTTGGC
TATTGCTTGGCAGCGCCTATCGCCAGGTATTACTCCAATCCCGAATATCCGAGATCGGGATCACCCGAGA
GAAGTTCAACCTACATCCTCAATCCCGATCTATCCGAGATCCGAGGAATATCGAAATCGGGGCGCGCCTG
GCCTCCGCGCCGGGTTTTGGCGCCTCCCGCGGGCGCCCCCCTCGTCACGGCGAGCGCTGCCACGTCAGAC
GAAGGGCGCAGGAGCGTCCTGATCCTTCCGCCCGGACGCTCAGGACAGCGGCCCGCTGCTCATAAGACTC
GGCCTTAGAACCCCAGTATCAGCAGAAGGACATTTTAGGACGGGACTTGGGTGACTCTAGGGCACTGGTT
TTCTTTCCAGAGAGCGGAACAGGCGAGGAAAAGTAGTCCCTTCTCGGCGATTCTGCGGAGGGATCTCCGT
GGGGCGGTGAACGCCGATGATTATATAAGGACGCGCCGGGTGTGGCACAGCTAGTTCCGTCGCAGCCGGG
ATTTGGGTCGCGGTTCTTGTTTGTGGATCGCTGTGATCGTCACTTGGTGAGTAGCGGGCTGCTGGGCTGG
CCGGGGCTTTCGTGGCCGCCGGGCCGCTCGGTGGGACGGAAGCGTGTGGAGAGACCGCCAAGGGCTGTAG
TCTGGGTCCGCGAGCAAGGTTGCCCTGAACTGGGGGTTGGGGGGAGCGCAGCAAAATGGCGGCTGTTCCC
GAGTCTTGAATGGAAGACGCTTGTGAGGCGGGCTGTGAGGTCGTTGAAACAAGGTGGGGGGCATGGTGGG
CGGCAAGAACCCAAGGTCTTGAGCCCTTCGCTAATGCGGGAAAGCTCTTATTCGGGTGAGATGGGCTGGG
CACCATCTGGGGACCCTGACGTGAAGTTTGTCACTGACTGGAGAACTCGGTTTGTCGTCTGTTGCGGGGG
CGGCAGTTATGGCGGTGCCGTTGGGCAGTGCACCCGTACCTTTGGGAGCGCGCGCCCTCGTCGTGTCGTG
ACGTCACCCGTTCTGTTGGCTTATAATGCAGGGTGGGGCCACCTGCCGGTAGGTGTGCGGTAGGCTTTTC
TCCGTCGCAGGACGCAGGGTTCGGGCCTAGGGTAGGCTCTCCTGAATCGACAGGCGCCGGACCTCTGGTG
AGGGGAGGGATAAGTGAGGCGTCAGTTTCTTTGGTCGGTTTTATGTACCTATCTTCTTAAGTAGCTGAAG
CTCCGGTTTTGAACTATGCGCTCGGGGTTGGCGAGTGTGTTTTGTGAAGTTTTTTAGGCACCTTTTGAAA
TGTAATCATTTGGGTCAATATGTAATTTTCAGTGTTAGACTTGTAAATTGTCCGCTAAATTCTGGCCGTT
TTTGGCTTTTTTGTTAGACAACATGACCGAGTACAAGCCCACGGTGCGCCTCGCCACCCGCGACGACGTC
CCCAGGGCCGTACGCACCCTCGCCGCCGCGTTCGCCGACTACCCCGCCACGCGCCACACCGTCGATCCGG
ACCGCCACATCGAGCGGGTCACCGAGCTGCAAGAACTCTTCCTCACGCGCGTCGGGCTCGACATCGGCAA
GGTGTGGGTCGCGGACGACGGCGCCGCGGTGGCGGTCTGGACCACGCCGGAGAGCGTCGAAGCGGGGGCG
GTGTTCGCCGAGATCGGCCCGCGCATGGCCGAGTTGAGCGGTTCCCGGCTGGCCGCGCAGCAACAGATGG
AGGGCCTCCTGGCGCCGCACCGGCCCAAGGAGCCCGCGTGGTTCCTGGCCACCGTCGGCGTCTCGCCCGA
CCACCAGGGCAAGGGTCTGGGCAGCGCCGTCGTGCTCCCCGGAGTGGAGGCCGCCGAGCGCGCCGGGGTG
CCCGCCTTCCTGGAGACCTCCGCGCCCCGCAACCTCCCCTTCTACGAGCGGCTCGGCTTCACCGTCACCG
CCGACGTCGAGGTGCCCGAAGGACCGCGCACCTGGTGCATGACCCGCAAGCCCGGTGCCTAGGCTAGTAT
GTAAGCCTAGTCTTAGATAATAAAATCGCTATCCATCGAAGATGGATGTGTGTTGGTTTTTTGTGTGTGT
AACGCTAGGCGCGCCTGGTGTACCGAGAACGATCCTCTCAGTGCGAGTCTCGACGATCCATATCGTTGCT
TGGCAGTCAGCCAGTCGGAATCCAGCTTGGGACCCAGGAAGTCCAATCGTCAGATATTGTACTCAAGCCT
GGTCACGGCAGCGTACCGATCTGTTTAAACCTAGATATTGATAGTCTGATCGGTCAACGTATAATCGAGT
CCTAGCTTTTGCAAACATCTATCAAGAGACAGGATCAGCAGGAGGCTTTCGCATGAGTATTCAACATTTC
CGTGTCGCCCTTATTCCCTTTTTTGCGGCATTTTGCCTTCCTGTTTTTGCTCACCCAGAAACGCTGGTGA
AAGTAAAAGATGCTGAAGATCAGTTGGGTGCGCGAGTGGGTTACATCGAACTGGATCTCAACAGCGGTAA
GATCCTTGAGAGTTTTCGCCCCGAAGAACGCTTTCCAATGATGAGCACTTTTAAAGTTCTGCTATGTGGC
GCGGTATTATCCCGTATTGACGCCGGGCAAGAGCAACTCGGTCGCCGCATACACTATTCTCAGAATGACT
TGGTTGAGTATTCACCAGTCACAGAAAAGCATCTTACGGATGGCATGACAGTAAGAGAATTATGCAGTGC
TGCCATAACCATGAGTGATAACACTGCGGCCAACTTACTTCTGACAACGATTGGAGGACCGAAGGAGCTA
ACCGCTTTTTTGCACAACATGGGGGATCATGTAACTCGCCTTGATCGTTGGGAACCGGAGCTGAATGAAG
CCATACCAAACGACGAGCGTGACACCACGATGCCTGTAGCAATGGCAACAACCTTGCGTAAACTATTAAC
TGGCGAACTACTTACTCTAGCTTCCCGGCAACAGTTGATAGACTGGATGGAGGCGGATAAAGTTGCAGGA
CCACTTCTGCGCTCGGCCCTTCCGGCTGGCTGGTTTATTGCTGATAAATCTGGAGCCGGTGAGCGTGGGT
CTCGCGGTATCATTGCAGCACTGGGGCCAGATGGTAAGCCCTCCCGTATCGTAGTTATCTACACGACGGG
GAGTCAGGCAACTATGGATGAACGAAATAGACAGATCGCTGAGATAGGTGCCTCACTGATTAAGCATTGG
TAACCGATTCTAGGTGCATTGGCGCAGAAAAAAATGCCTGATGCGACGCTGCGCGTCTTATACTCCCACA
TATGCCAGATTCAGCAACGGATACGGCTTCCCCAACTTGCCCACTTCCATACGTGTCCTCCTTACCAGAA
ATTTATCCTTAAGATCCCGAATCGTTTAAACTCGACTCTGGCTCTATCGAATCTCCGTCGTTTCGAGCTT
ACGCGAACAGCCGTGGCGCTCATTTGCTCGTCGGGCATCGAATCTCGTCAGCTATCGTCAGCTTACCTTT
TTGGCAGCGATCGCGGCTCCCGACATCTTGGACCATTAGCTCCACAGGTATCTTCTTCCCTCTAGTGGTC
ATAACAGCAGCTTCAGCTACCTCTCAATTCAAAAAACCCCTCAAGACCCGTTTAGAGGCCCCAAGGGGTT
ATGCTATCAATCGTTGCGTTACACACACAAAAAACCAACACACATCCATCTTCGATGGATAGCGATTTTA
TTATCTAACTGCTGATCGAGTGTAGCCAGATCTAGTAATCAATTACGGGGTCATTAGTTCATAGCCCATA
TATGGAGTTCCG
